Addgene plasmid #193192: pDY1173_ADAR1p150
Purpose: Express full length ADAR1p150
Depositing lab: Omar Abudayyeh & Jonathan Gootenberg. Publication: Programmable eukaryotic protein synthesis with RNA sensors by harnessing ADAR. Jiang K, Koob J, Chen XD, Krajeski RN, Zhang Y, Volf V, Zhou W, Sgrizzi SR, Villiger L, Gootenberg JS, Chen F, Abudayyeh OO. Nat Biotechnol. 2022 Oct 27. pii: 10.1038/s41587-022-01534-5. doi: 10.1038/s41587-022-01534-5. PubMed 36302988.
Backbone
  Vector backbone: pCDNA3.1
  Vector type: Mammalian Expression
Growth in bacteria
  Bacterial resistance: Ampicillin, 100 μg/mL
  Growth temperature: 37°C
  Growth strain: NEB Stable
  Copy number: High Copy
Gene/Insert
  Gene/Insert name: ADAR1p150
  Species: H. sapiens (human)
  Entrez Gene: ADAR (a.k.a. ADAR1, AGS6, DRADA, DSH, DSRAD, G1P1, IFI-4, IFI4, K88DSRBP, P136)
  Cloning method: Gibson Cloning
Terms and licenses: Academic/Nonprofit Terms; Industry Terms: Not Available to Industry
Depositor comments: Please visit https://doi.org/10.1101/2022.01.26.477951 for bioRxiv preprint.
How to cite: pDY1173_ADAR1p150 was a gift from Omar Abudayyeh & Jonathan Gootenberg (Addgene plasmid # 193192 ; http://n2t.net/addgene:193192 ; RRID:Addgene_193192)
