[The description below was written by a language model from this plasmid's Addgene catalogue record and pLannotate feature annotations shown in this document.]
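Description:
pDY1173_ADAR1p150 is a mammalian expression plasmid built on the pcDNA3.1 backbone that carries the full-length p150 isoform of human ADAR1 (gene ADAR), the double-stranded RNA-specific adenosine deaminase that converts adenosine to inosine in dsRNA. The sequenced construct is about 9 kb. It is propagated in E. coli through a high-copy ColE1/pUC-type origin and selected with ampicillin via the β-lactamase gene and its native promoter. An f1 phage origin is also present, along with small remnants of lac regulatory sequence and a pBR322 bom fragment that are backbone carry-over rather than functional parts of the design.

The ADAR open reading frame, roughly 3.7 kb, sits downstream of the human cytomegalovirus immediate early enhancer and promoter and is terminated by the bovine growth hormone polyadenylation signal, giving strong constitutive expression in transfected mammalian cells. A T7 promoter lies between the CMV promoter and the coding sequence and could support in vitro transcription. No epitope tag or reporter is annotated. A second cassette, with the SV40 enhancer/early promoter driving the neomycin phosphotransferase gene followed by an SV40 poly(A) signal, allows G418 selection of stably transfected cells. The short annotated hits to an HIV-1 LTR, a bleomycin-resistance gene and an extra SV40 promoter piece are fragments and are probably annotation artefacts or vestigial sequence.

The stated purpose is simply to express full-length ADAR1p150. The associated work concerns ADAR-dependent RNA sensors that control protein synthesis in eukaryotic cells, so the plasmid most plausibly serves to supply exogenous ADAR editing activity alongside such sensor constructs.
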