Features (pLannotate 1.2.2; 20 found; start..end, strand, type, name):
    155..534     +  enhancer       CMV enhancer: human cytomegalovirus immediate early enhancer
    535..738     +  promoter       CMV promoter: human cytomegalovirus (CMV) immediate early promoter
    734..767     +  LTR            5' LTR (truncated) (fragment): truncated 5' long terminal repeat (LTR) from HIV-1
    783..801     +  promoter       T7 promoter: promoter for bacteriophage T7 RNA polymerase
    835..4512    +  CDS            ADAR: DSRAD_HUMAN - Also known as ADAR1, DSRAD, G1P1, IFI4. Experimental evidence at protein level: Swiss-Prot protein existence level 1. Catalyzes the hydrolytic deamination of adenosine to inosine in double-stranded RNA (dsRNA) referred to as A-to-I RNA editing (PubMed:7972084, PubMed:7565688, PubMed:12618436). This may affect gene expression and function in a number of ways that include mRNA translation by changing codons and hence the amino acid sequence of proteins; pre-mRNA splicing by altering splice site recognition sequences; RNA stability by changing sequences involved in nuclease recognit
   4553..4777    +  polyA_signal   bGH poly(A) signal: bovine growth hormone polyadenylation signal
   4781..4802    +  promoter       SV40 promoter (fragment): SV40 enhancer and early promoter
   4823..5251    +  rep_origin     f1 ori (sequence partly withheld): f1 bacteriophage origin of replication; arrow indicates direction of (+) strand synthesis
   5265..5594    +  promoter       SV40 promoter: SV40 enhancer and early promoter
   5661..6452    +  CDS            neo: KKA2_KLEPN - Also known as kan, nptII. Experimental evidence at protein level: Swiss-Prot protein existence level 1. Resistance to kanamycin, neomycin, paromomycin, ribostamycin, butirosin and gentamicin B. From Klebsiella pneumoniae.
   6476..6634    +  CDS            ble (fragment): BLE_KLEPN - Experimental evidence at protein level: Swiss-Prot protein existence level 1. Binding protein with a strong affinity to the bleomycin family of antibiotics. Binds to CL990; an antimitotic-antibiotic compound. From Klebsiella pneumoniae.
   6629..6750    +  polyA_signal   SV40 poly(A) signal: SV40 polyadenylation signal
   6823..6839    -  protein_bind   lac operator: The lac repressor binds to the lac operator to inhibit transcription in E. coli. This inhibition can be relieved by adding lactose or isopropyl-β-D-thiogalactopyranoside (IPTG). lac repressor encoded by lacI
   6847..6877    -  promoter       lac promoter: promoter for the E. coli lac operon
   6892..6913    -  protein_bind   CAP binding site: CAP binding activates transcription in the presence of cAMP. E. coli catabolite activator protein
   6926..7018    -  CDS            lacI (fragment): lac repressor; lacI; The lac repressor binds to the lac operator to inhibit transcription in E. coli. This inhibition can be relieved by adding lactose or isopropyl-β-D-thiogalactopyranoside (IPTG).
   7201..7789    -  rep_origin     ori: high-copy-number ColE1/pMB1/pBR322/pUC origin of replication
   7960..8820    -  CDS            AmpR: β-lactamase; bla; confers resistance to ampicillin, carbenicillin, and related antibiotics
   8821..8925    -  promoter       AmpR promoter: bla
   8984..9036    -  misc_feature   bom (fragment): basis of mobility region from pBR322
>Addgene plasmid #193192 | pDY1173_ADAR1p150 | addgene full sequence | sequence record 377069 | Addgene NGS Result
CTGCTCCCTGCTTGTGTGTTGGAGGTCGCTGAGTAGTGCGCGAGCAAAATTTAAGCTACAACAAGGCAAG
GCTTGACCGACAATTGCATGAAGAATCTGCTTAGGGTTAGGCGTTTTGCGCTGCTTCGCGATGTACGGGC
CAGATATACGCGTTGACATTGATTATTGACTAGTTATTAATAGTAATCAATTACGGGGTCATTAGTTCAT
AGCCCATATATGGAGTTCCGCGTTACATAACTTACGGTAAATGGCCCGCCTGGCTGACCGCCCAACGACC
CCCGCCCATTGACGTCAATAATGACGTATGTTCCCATAGTAACGCCAATAGGGACTTTCCATTGACGTCA
ATGGGTGGAGTATTTACGGTAAACTGCCCACTTGGCAGTACATCAAGTGTATCATATGCCAAGTACGCCC
CCTATTGACGTCAATGACGGTAAATGGCCCGCCTGGCATTATGCCCAGTACATGACCTTATGGGACTTTC
CTACTTGGCAGTACATCTACGTATTAGTCATCGCTATTACCATGGTGATGCGGTTTTGGCAGTACATCAA
TGGGCGTGGATAGCGGTTTGACTCACGGGGATTTCCAAGTCTCCACCCCATTGACGTCAATGGGAGTTTG
TTTTGGCACCAAAATCAACGGGACTTTCCAAAATGTCGTAACAACTCCGCCCCATTGACGCAAATGGGCG
GTAGGCGTGTACGGTGGGAGGTCTATATAAGCAGAGCTCTCTGGCTAACTAGAGAACCCACTGCTTACTG
GCTTATCGAAATTAATACGACTCACTATAGGGAGACCCAAGCTGGCTAGCCCACCATGAAGCTTATGAAT
CCGCGGCAGGGGTATTCCCTCAGCGGATACTACACCCATCCATTTCAAGGCTATGAGCACAGACAGCTCA
GATACCAGCAGCCTGGGCCAGGATCTTCCCCCAGTAGTTTCCTGCTTAAGCAAATAGAATTTCTCAAGGG
GCAGCTCCCAGAAGCACCGGTGATTGGAAAGCAGACACCGTCACTGCCACCTTCCCTCCCAGGACTCCGG
CCAAGGTTTCCAGTACTACTTGCCTCCAGTACCAGAGGCAGGCAAGTGGACATCAGGGGTGTCCCCAGGG
GCGTGCATCTCGGAAGTCAGGGGCTCCAGAGAGGGTTCCAGCATCCTTCACCACGTGGCAGGAGTCTGCC
ACAGAGAGGTGTTGATTGCCTTTCCTCACATTTCCAGGAACTGAGTATCTACCAAGATCAGGAACAAAGG
ATCTTAAAGTTCCTGGAAGAGCTTGGGGAAGGGAAGGCCACCACAGCACATGATCTGTCTGGGAAACTTG
GGACTCCGAAGAAAGAAATCAATCGAGTTTTATACTCCCTGGCAAAGAAGGGCAAGCTACAGAAAGAGGC
AGGAACACCCCCTTTGTGGAAAATCGCGGTCTCCACTCAGGCTTGGAACCAGCACAGCGGAGTGGTAAGA
CCAGACGGTCATAGCCAAGGAGCCCCAAACTCAGACCCGAGTTTGGAACCGGAAGACAGAAACTCCACAT
CTGTCTCAGAAGATCTTCTTGAGCCTTTTATTGCAGTCTCAGCTCAGGCTTGGAACCAGCACAGCGGAGT
GGTAAGACCAGACAGTCATAGCCAAGGATCCCCAAACTCAGACCCAGGTTTGGAACCTGAAGACAGCAAC
TCCACATCTGCCTTGGAAGATCCTCTTGAGTTTTTAGACATGGCCGAGATCAAGGAGAAAATCTGCGACT
ATCTCTTCAATGTGTCTGACTCCTCTGCCCTGAATTTGGCTAAAAATATTGGCCTTACCAAGGCCCGAGA
TATAAATGCTGTGCTAATTGACATGGAAAGGCAGGGGGATGTCTATAGACAAGGGACAACCCCTCCCATA
TGGCATTTGACAGACAAGAAGCGAGAGAGGATGCAAATCAAGAGAAATACGAACAGTGTTCCTGAAACCG
CTCCAGCTGCAATCCCTGAGACCAAAAGAAACGCAGAGTTCCTCACCTGTAATATACCCACATCAAATGC
CTCAAATAACATGGTAACCACAGAAAAAGTGGAGAATGGGCAGGAACCTGTCATAAAGTTAGAAAACAGG
CAAGAGGCCAGACCAGAACCAGCAAGACTGAAACCACCTGTTCATTACAATGGCCCCTCAAAAGCAGGGT
ATGTTGACTTTGAAAATGGCCAGTGGGCCACAGATGACATCCCAGATGACTTGAATAGTATCCGCGCAGC
ACCAGGTGAGTTTCGAGCCATCATGGAGATGCCCTCCTTCTACAGTCATGGCTTGCCACGGTGTTCACCC
TACAAGAAACTGACAGAGTGCCAGCTGAAGAACCCCATCAGCGGGCTGTTAGAATATGCCCAGTTCGCTA
GTCAAACCTGTGAGTTCAACATGATAGAGCAGAGTGGACCACCCCATGAACCTCGATTTAAATTCCAGGT
TGTCATCAATGGCCGAGAGTTTCCCCCAGCTGAAGCTGGAAGCAAGAAAGTGGCCAAGCAGGATGCAGCT
ATGAAAGCCATGACAATTCTGCTAGAGGAAGCCAAAGCCAAGGACAGTGGAAAATCAGAAGAATCATCCC
ACTATTCCACAGAGAAAGAATCAGAGAAGACTGCAGAGTCCCAGACCCCCACCCCTTCAGCCACATCCTT
CTTTTCTGGGAAGAGCCCCGTCACCACACTGCTTGAGTGTATGCACAAATTGGGGAACTCCTGCGAATTC
CGTCTCCTGTCCAAAGAAGGCCCTGCCCATGAACCCAAGTTCCAATACTGTGTTGCAGTGGGAGCCCAAA
CTTTCCCCAGTGTGAGTGCTCCCAGCAAGAAAGTGGCAAAGCAGATGGCCGCAGAGGAAGCCATGAAGGC
CCTGCATGGGGAGGCGACCAACTCCATGGCTTCTGATAACCAGCCTGAAGGTATGATCTCAGAGTCACTT
GATAACTTGGAATCCATGATGCCCAACAAGGTCAGGAAGATTGGCGAGCTCGTGAGATACCTGAACACCA
ACCCTGTGGGTGGCCTTTTGGAGTACGCCCGCTCCCATGGCTTTGCTGCTGAATTCAAGTTGGTCGACCA
GTCCGGACCTCCTCACGAGCCCAAGTTCGTTTACCAAGCAAAAGTTGGGGGTCGCTGGTTCCCAGCCGTC
TGCGCACACAGCAAGAAGCAAGGCAAGCAGGAAGCAGCAGATGCGGCTCTCCGTGTCTTGATTGGGGAGA
ACGAGAAGGCAGAACGCATGGGTTTCACAGAGGTAACCCCAGTGACAGGGGCCAGTCTCAGAAGAACTAT
GCTCCTCCTCTCAAGGTCCCCAGAAGCACAGCCAAAGACACTCCCTCTCACTGGCAGCACCTTCCATGAC
CAGATAGCCATGCTGAGCCACCGGTGCTTCAACACTCTGACTAACAGCTTCCAGCCCTCCTTGCTCGGCC
GCAAGATTCTGGCCGCCATCATTATGAAAAAAGACTCTGAGGACATGGGTGTCGTCGTCAGCTTGGGAAC
AGGGAATCGCTGTGTAAAAGGAGATTCTCTCAGCCTAAAAGGAGAAACTGTCAATGACTGCCATGCAGAA
ATAATCTCCCGGAGAGGCTTCATCAGGTTTCTCTACAGTGAGTTAATGAAATACAACTCCCAGACTGCGA
AGGATAGTATATTTGAACCTGCTAAGGGAGGAGAAAAGCTCCAAATAAAAAAGACTGTGTCATTCCATCT
GTATATCAGCACTGCTCCGTGTGGAGATGGCGCCCTCTTTGACAAGTCCTGCAGCGACCGTGCTATGGAA
AGCACAGAATCCCGCCACTACCCTGTCTTCGAGAATCCCAAACAAGGAAAGCTCCGCACCAAGGTGGAGA
ACGGAGAAGGCACAATCCCTGTGGAATCCAGTGACATTGTGCCTACGTGGGATGGCATTCGGCTCGGGGA
GAGACTCCGTACCATGTCCTGTAGTGACAAAATCCTACGCTGGAACGTGCTGGGCCTGCAAGGGGCACTG
TTGACCCACTTCCTGCAGCCCATTTATCTCAAATCTGTCACATTGGGTTACCTTTTCAGCCAAGGGCATC
TGACCCGTGCTATTTGCTGTCGTGTGACAAGAGATGGGAGTGCATTTGAGGATGGACTACGACATCCCTT
TATTGTCAACCACCCCAAGGTTGGCAGAGTCAGCATATATGATTCCAAAAGGCAATCCGGGAAGACTAAG
GAGACAAGCGTCAACTGGTGTCTGGCTGATGGCTATGACCTGGAGATCCTGGACGGTACCAGAGGCACTG
TGGATGGGCCACGGAATGAATTGTCCCGGGTCTCCAAAAAGAACATTTTTCTTCTATTTAAGAAGCTCTG
CTCCTTCCGTTACCGCAGGGATCTACTGAGACTCTCCTATGGTGAGGCCAAGAAAGCTGCCCGTGACTAC
GAGACGGCCAAGAACTACTTCAAAAAAGGCCTGAAGGATATGGGCTATGGGAACTGGATTAGCAAACCCC
AGGAGGAAAAGAACTTTTATCTCTGCCCAGTATAGTCTAGAGGGCCCGTTTAAACCCGCTGATCAGCCTC
GACTGTGCCTTCTAGTTGCCAGCCATCTGTTGTTTGCCCCTCCCCCGTGCCTTCCTTGACCCTGGAAGGT
GCCACTCCCACTGTCCTTTCCTAATAAAATGAGGAAATTGCATCGCATTGTCTGAGTAGGTGTCATTCTA
TTCTGGGGGGTGGGGTGGGGCAGGACAGCAAGGGGGAGGATTGGGAAGACAATAGCAGGCATGCTGGGGA
TGCGGTGGGCTCTATGGCTTCTGAGGCGGAAAGAACCAGCTGGGGCTCTAGGGGGTATCCCC
[124 nt withheld, positions 4823-4946]
C
[91 nt withheld, positions 4948-5038]
A
[49 nt withheld, positions 5040-5088]
CCTTTGACGTTGGAGTCCACGTTCTTT
[37 nt withheld, positions 5116-5152]
ACCCTATCTCGGTCTATTCTTTTGATTTATAAGGGATTTTGCCGATTTCGGCCTATTGGTTAAAAAATGA
GCTGATTTAACAAAAATTTAACGCGAATTAATTCTGTGGAATGTGTGTCAGTTAGGGTGTGGAAAGTCCC
CAGGCTCCCCAGCAGGCAGAAGTATGCAAAGCATGCATCTCAATTAGTCAGCAACCAGGTGTGGAAAGTC
CCCAGGCTCCCCAGCAGGCAGAAGTATGCAAAGCATGCATCTCAATTAGTCAGCAACCATAGTCCCGCCC
CTAACTCCGCCCATCCCGCCCCTAACTCCGCCCAGTTCCGCCCATTCTCCGCCCCATGGCTGACTAATTT
TTTTTATTTATGCAGAGGCCGAGGCCGCCTCTGCCTCTGAGCTATTCCAGAAGTAGTGAGGAGGCTTTTT
TGGAGGCCTAGGCTTTTGCAAAAAGCTCCCGGGAGCTTGTATATCCATTTTCGGATCTGATCAAGAGACA
GGATGAGGATCGTTTCGCATGATTGAACAAGATGGATTGCACGCAGGTTCTCCGGCCGCTTGGGTGGAGA
GGCTATTCGGCTATGACTGGGCACAACAGACAATCGGCTGCTCTGATGCCGCCGTGTTCCGGCTGTCAGC
GCAGGGGCGCCCGGTTCTTTTTGTCAAGACCGACCTGTCCGGTGCCCTGAATGAACTGCAGGACGAGGCA
GCGCGGCTATCGTGGCTGGCCACGACGGGCGTTCCTTGCGCAGCTGTGCTCGACGTTGTCACTGAAGCGG
GAAGGGACTGGCTGCTATTGGGCGAAGTGCCGGGGCAGGATCTCCTGTCATCTCACCTTGCTCCTGCCGA
GAAAGTATCCATCATGGCTGATGCAATGCGGCGGCTGCATACGCTTGATCCGGCTACCTGCCCATTCGAC
CACCAAGCGAAACATCGCATCGAGCGAGCACGTACTCGGATGGAAGCCGGTCTTGTCGATCAGGATGATC
TGGACGAAGAGCATCAGGGGCTCGCGCCAGCCGAACTGTTCGCCAGGCTCAAGGCGCGCATGCCCGACGG
CGAGGATCTCGTCGTGACCCATGGCGATGCCTGCTTGCCGAATATCATGGTGGAAAATGGCCGCTTTTCT
GGATTCATCGACTGTGGCCGGCTGGGTGTGGCGGACCGCTATCAGGACATAGCGTTGGCTACCCGTGATA
TTGCTGAAGAGCTTGGCGGCGAATGGGCTGACCGCTTCCTCGTGCTTTACGGTATCGCCGCTCCCGATTC
GCAGCGCATCGCCTTCTATCGCCTTCTTGACGAGTTCTTCTGAGCGGGACTCTGGGGTTCGAAATGACCG
ACCAAGCGACGCCCAACCTGCCATCACGAGATTTCGATTCCACCGCCGCCTTCTATGAAAGGTTGGGCTT
CGGAATCGTTTTCCGGGACGCCGGCTGGATGATCCTCCAGCGCGGGGATCTCATGCTGGAGTTCTTCGCC
CACCCCAACTTGTTTATTGCAGCTTATAATGGTTACAAATAAAGCAATAGCATCACAAATTTCACAAATA
AAGCATTTTTTTCACTGCATTCTAGTTGTGGTTTGTCCAAACTCATCAATGTATCTTATCATGTCTGTAT
ACCGTCGACCTCTAGCTAGAGCTTGGCGTAATCATGGTCATAGCTGTTTCCTGTGTGAAATTGTTATCCG
CTCACAATTCCACACAACATACGAGCCGGAAGCATAAAGTGTAAAGCCTGGGGTGCCTAATGAGTGAGCT
AACTCACATTAATTGCGTTGCGCTCACTGCCCGCTTTCCAGTCGGGAAACCTGTCGTGCCAGCTGCATTA
ATGAATCGGCCAACGCGCGGGGAGAGGCGGTTTGCGTATTGGGCGCTCTTCCGCTTCCTCGCTCACTGAC
TCGCTGCGCTCGGTCGTTCGGCTGCGGCGAGCGGTATCAGCTCACTCAAAGGCGGTAATACGGTTATCCA
CAGAATCAGGGGATAACGCAGGAAAGAACATGTGAGCAAAAGGCCAGCAAAAGGCCAGGAACCGTAAAAA
GGCCGCGTTGCTGGCGTTTTTCCATAGGCTCCGCCCCCCTGACGAGCATCACAAAAATCGACGCTCAAGT
CAGAGGTGGCGAAACCCGACAGGACTATAAAGATACCAGGCGTTTCCCCCTGGAAGCTCCCTCGTGCGCT
CTCCTGTTCCGACCCTGCCGCTTACCGGATACCTGTCCGCCTTTCTCCCTTCGGGAAGCGTGGCGCTTTC
TCATAGCTCACGCTGTAGGTATCTCAGTTCGGTGTAGGTCGTTCGCTCCAAGCTGGGCTGTGTGCACGAA
CCCCCCGTTCAGCCCGACCGCTGCGCCTTATCCGGTAACTATCGTCTTGAGTCCAACCCGGTAAGACACG
ACTTATCGCCACTGGCAGCAGCCACTGGTAACAGGATTAGCAGAGCGAGGTATGTAGGCGGTGCTACAGA
GTTCTTGAAGTGGTGGCCTAACTACGGCTACACTAGAAGAACAGTATTTGGTATCTGCGCTCTGCTGAAG
CCAGTTACCTTCGGAAAAAGAGTTGGTAGCTCTTGATCCGGCAAACAAACCACCGCTGGTAGCGGTGGTT
TTTTTGTTTGCAAGCAGCAGATTACGCGCAGAAAAAAAGGATCTCAAGAAGATCCTTTGATCTTTTCTAC
GGGGTCTGACGCTCAGTGGAACGAAAACTCACGTTAAGGGATTTTGGTCATGAGATTATCAAAAAGGATC
TTCACCTAGATCCTTTTAAATTAAAAATGAAGTTTTAAATCAATCTAAAGTATATATGAGTAAACTTGGT
CTGACAGTTACCAATGCTTAATCAGTGAGGCACCTATCTCAGCGATCTGTCTATTTCGTTCATCCATAGT
TGCCTGACTCCCCGTCGTGTAGATAACTACGATACGGGAGGGCTTACCATCTGGCCCCAGTGCTGCAATG
ATACCGCGAGACCCACGCTCACCGGCTCCAGATTTATCAGCAATAAACCAGCCAGCCGGAAGGGCCGAGC
GCAGAAGTGGTCCTGCAACTTTATCCGCCTCCATCCAGTCTATTAATTGTTGCCGGGAAGCTAGAGTAAG
TAGTTCGCCAGTTAATAGTTTGCGCAACGTTGTTGCCATTGCTACAGGCATCGTGGTGTCACGCTCGTCG
TTTGGTATGGCTTCATTCAGCTCCGGTTCCCAACGATCAAGGCGAGTTACATGATCCCCCATGTTGTGCA
AAAAAGCGGTTAGCTCCTTCGGTCCTCCGATCGTTGTCAGAAGTAAGTTGGCCGCAGTGTTATCACTCAT
GGTTATGGCAGCACTGCATAATTCTCTTACTGTCATGCCATCCGTAAGATGCTTTTCTGTGACTGGTGAG
TACTCAACCAAGTCATTCTGAGAATAGTGTATGCGGCGACCGAGTTGCTCTTGCCCGGCGTCAATACGGG
ATAATACCGCGCCACATAGCAGAACTTTAAAAGTGCTCATCATTGGAAAACGTTCTTCGGGGCGAAAACT
CTCAAGGATCTTACCGCTGTTGAGATCCAGTTCGATGTAACCCACTCGTGCACCCAACTGATCTTCAGCA
TCTTTTACTTTCACCAGCGTTTCTGGGTGAGCAAAAACAGGAAGGCAAAATGCCGCAAAAAAGGGAATAA
GGGCGACACGGAAATGTTGAATACTCATACTCTTCCTTTTTCAATATTATTGAAGCATTTATCAGGGTTA
TTGTCTCATGAGCGGATACATATTTGAATGTATTTAGAAAAATAAACAAATAGGGGTTCCGCGCACATTT
CCCCGAAAAGTGCCACCTGACGTCGACGGATCGGGAGATCTCCCGATCCCCTATGGTGCACTCTCAGTAC
AATCTGCTCTGATGCCGCATAGTTAAGCCAGTAT
